>Addgene plasmid #109072 | NK583 | addgene full sequence | sequence record 210228 | Addgene NGS Result
GCGAGACGAAAGGGCCTCGTGATACGCCTATTTTTATAGGTTAATGTCATGATAATAATGGTTTCTTAGA
CGTCAGGTGGCACTTTTCGGGGAAATGTGCGCGGAACCCCTATTTGTTTATTTTTCTAAATACATTCAAA
TATGTATCCGCTCATGAGACAATAACCCTGATAAATGCTTCAATAATATTGAAAAAGGAAGAGTATGAGT
ATTCAACATTTCCGTGTCGCCCTTATTCCCTTTTTTGCGGCATTTTGCCTTCCTGTTTTTGCTCACCCAG
AAACGCTGGTGAAAGTAAAAGATGCTGAAGATCAGTTGGGTGCACGAGTGGGTTACATCGAACTGGATCT
CAACAGCGGTAAGATCCTTGAGAGTTTTCGCCCCGAAGAACGTTTTCCAATGATGAGCACTTTTAAAGTT
CTGCTATGTGGCGCGGTATTATCCCGTATTGACGCCGGGCAAGAGCAACTCGGTCGCCGCATACACTATT
CTCAGAATGACTTGGTTGAGTACTCACCAGTCACAGAAAAGCATCTTACGGATGGCATGACAGTAAGAGA
ATTATGCAGTGCTGCCATAACCATGAGTGATAACACTGCGGCCAACTTACTTCTGACAACGATCGGAGGA
CCGAAGGAGCTAACCGCTTTTTTGCACAACATGGGGGATCATGTAACTCGCCTTGATCGTTGGGAACCGG
AGCTGAATGAAGCCATACCAAACGACGAGCGTGACACCACGATGCCTGTAGCAATGGCAACAACGTTGCG
CAAACTATTAACTGGCGAACTACTTACTCTAGCTTCCCGGCAACAATTAATAGACTGGATGGAGGCGGAT
AAAGTTGCAGGACCACTTCTGCGCTCGGCCCTTCCGGCTGGCTGGTTTATTGCTGATAAATCTGGAGCCG
GTGAGCGTGGGTCTCGCGGTATCATTGCAGCACTGGGGCCAGATGGTAAGCCCTCCCGTATCGTAGTTAT
CTACACGACGGGGAGTCAGGCAACTATGGATGAACGAAATAGACAGATCGCTGAGATAGGTGCCTCACTG
ATTAAGCATTGGTAACTGTCAGACCAAGTTTACTCATATATACTTTAGATTGATTTAAAACTTCATTTTT
AATTTAAAAGGATCTAGGTGAAGATCCTTTTTGATAATCTCATGACCAAAATCCCTTAACGTGAGTTTTC
GTTCCACTGAGCGTCAGACCCCGTAGAAAAGATCAAAGGATCTTCTTGAGATCCTTTTTTTCTGCGCGTA
ATCTGCTGCTTGCAAACAAAAAAACCACCGCTACCAGCGGTGGTTTGTTTGCCGGATCAAGAGCTACCAA
CTCTTTTTCCGAAGGTAACTGGCTTCAGCAGAGCGCAGATACCAAATACTGTTCTTCTAGTGTAGCCGTA
GTTAGGCCACCACTTCAAGAACTCTGTAGCACCGCCTACATACCTCGCTCTGCTAATCCTGTTACCAGTG
GCTGCTGCCAGTGGCGATAAGTCGTGTCTTACCGGGTTGGACTCAAGACGATAGTTACCGGATAAGGCGC
AGCGGTCGGGCTGAACGGGGGGTTCGTGCACACAGCCCAGCTTGGAGCGAACGACCTACACCGAACTGAG
ATACCTACAGCGTGAGCTATGAGAAAGCGCCACGCTTCCCGAAGGGAGAAAGGCGGACAGGTATCCGGTA
AGCGGCAGGGTCGGAACAGGAGAGCGCACGAGGGAGCTTCCAGGGGGAAACGCCTGGTATCTTTATAGTC
CTGTCGGGTTTCGCCACCTCTGACTTGAGCGTCGATTTTTGTGATGCTCGTCAGGGGGGCGGAGCCTATG
GAAAAACGCCAGCAACGCGGCCTTTTTACGGTTCCTGGCCTTTTGCTGGCCTTTTGCTCACATGTTCTTT
CCTGCGTTATCCCCTGATTCTGTGGATAACCGTATTACCGCCTTTGAGTGAGCTGATACCGCTCGCCGCA
GCCGAACGACCGAGCGCAGCGAGTCAGTGAGCGAGGAAGCGGAAGAGCGCCCAATACGCAAACCGCCTCT
CCCCGCGCGTTGGCCGATTCATTAATGCAGCTGGCACGACAGGTTTCCCGACTGGAAAGCGGGCAGTGAG
CGCAACGCAATTAATGTGAGTTAGCTCACTCATTAGGCACCCCAGGCTTTACACTTTATGCTTCCGGCTC
GTATGTTGTGTGGAATTGTGAGCGGATAACAATTTCACACAGGAAACAGCTATGACCATGATTACGCCAA
GCTTGTAAGTAGTGGTAGTCGTCGAAGACGTGGGGTGCGGGGATGTGCTTGACTTGGTGGGAGAGGCTGG
TGGAAGTAGCTGATGAAAATGAACTCCACCACACGCCAACTGCCACTTGAACCACGGAAGGCAGGCAGCA
GTGCTGCTGTGTGCGCTTTTCGGCGCGGCGCGCAGCCACAAAGCAACGGCAATTGTGGCGGGTGATTCGT
TCGAACGCTGCTTTTCATAATTTTCGCCAATGTCTGAATCAATGTCTTTTTCAAGGGTGCAGAATAACGA
ACATTATTTTTTATTGTGTGGATTCAGCGCCAATTGCGATTTGGAGATGCGCTAAGCGCACAATCACCAC
CAAACACGACATTCCCCGCTTTCCCGCCAAACTGATTCTCGCGCGAAACCTGAGATGTGCACCGCGCCGT
TACAAGTGCGACCACGCACACCTCTTCTTGTCATTTATCATCCGCATCTCCAAGCAAGCAAGCAAGCAAA
CCAGGACCCCCTCCCTCGCTCGTCACCTCACCACCTCCCAAACTTAAACTTCACAACCAGCACAATGGCC
CGCACGAAGCAGACCGCCCGCAAGACCACCGGTGGCAAGGCCCCCCGCAAGCAGCTCGCCACCAAGGCTG
CCCGCAAGTCCGCCCCCTCCACTGGCGGCGTGAAGAAGCCCCATCGCTTCCGCCCCGGTACCGTCGCTCT
GCGTGAGATCCGCCGCTACCAGAAGTCCACCGAGCTGCTGATCCGCAAGCTCCCCTTCCAGCGCCTCGTC
CGCGAGATTGCCCAGGACTTCAAGACCGACCTCCGCTTCCAGTCCACCGCCGTCTCTGCCCTGCAGGAGG
CCGCCGAGGCTTACCTCGTCAACCTCTTTGAGGACACCAACCTCTGCGCCATCCACGCAAAGCGCGTCAC
CATCATGCCCAAGGACATCCAGCTGGCCCGCCGCATCCGTGGCGAGCGCTCTTAAGCGTCTCACCTTCTC
AACATGGCTCGCTCGCTCGATGTCGTTCTCTGACACCTTGCTTGGCTTGTCGTCATGAGGTTGCTTTGTC
ATCACCAACGCTGGTTGCATTTTGATCTGTGACACCTTGAATCATCCTCCCTCCCCTCCCTTGTTCTTAA
TTACCCACTTGGCCCTTGCTGTCTCTCTTGGTCTGTGCCACGGGTTGTCGCCTCCGCGGGCTCAAATTGT
GCTCACACGTCTTTTATCCATGCTCGTGTTCCTGAGCACTTGACGCTGGCGGTGTCTTTGTGCGCTCGTG
TGCATGGGAACCTCTCTCCCTCCCTCTCCCTGTGTGTAATGGCGTTGGCTTACCGTGGTATCGATTTGCC
TCTGCGTAATGACACGCCGCAACGGCGTTTGGGGAGTTTCCCCGGCTTGTCCTGCCTCGCAACCCTTCTC
CTTTGGTTCGTTGTTGCCTCTCAATACAATGATCAAACCGAACATTAATGTGAGGACCATGATGGCATCC
TGCTTTATTCAAGCAAGTGGAATGAATGACACAGAAACAGATTGATCGTCATTGTGATGCCGTGCGTGTA
TTTGTGGCGGAGAGGAACAAAAGTCACAGGTGGCTACATTTACACAACTTCTTGTCAATGCAAACTCAGT
GAGTCATTGGGTATCATGCGTGGTGAAGAATGAGGGAGTGCTGCCAGCATCTGAACGAGCACCATCGTGC
CAGGGCGCGGCTCTTGGCAAACTCGCGTGCGTCCATCTCTTCGTGATCATCGTCATCATCGCGACGCTGT
GTCACATGTGGGACAATGAATGTCTAGAGGATCCCCGGGTACCGAGCTCGAATTCACTGGCCGTCGTTTT
ACAACGTCGTGACTGGGAAAACCCTGGCGTTACCCAACTTAATCGCCTTGCAGCACATCCCCCTTTCGCC
AGCTGGCGTAATAGCGAAGAGGCCCGCACCGATCGCCCTTCCCAACAGTTGCGCAGCCTGAATGGCGAAT
GGCGCCTGATGCGGTATTTTCTCCTTACGCATCTGTGCGGTATTTCACACCGCATATGGTGCACTCTCAG
TACAATCTGCTCTGATGCCGCATAGTTAAGCCAGCCCCGACACCCGCCAACACCCGCTGACGCGCCCTGA
CGGGCTTGTCTGCTCCCGGCATCCGCTTACAGACAAGCTGTGACCGTCTCCGGGAGCTGCATGTGTCAGA
GGTTTTCACCGTCATCACCGAAACGC
Features (pLannotate 1.2.2; 12 found; start..end, strand, type, name):
    100..204     +  promoter       AmpR promoter: bla
    205..1065    +  CDS            AmpR: β-lactamase; bla; confers resistance to ampicillin, carbenicillin, and related antibiotics
   1236..1824    +  rep_origin     ori: high-copy-number ColE1/pMB1/pBR322/pUC origin of replication
   2007..2099    +  CDS            lacI (fragment): lac repressor; lacI; The lac repressor binds to the lac operator to inhibit transcription in E. coli. This inhibition can be relieved by adding lactose or isopropyl-β-D-thiogalactopyranoside (IPTG).
   2112..2133    +  protein_bind   CAP binding site: CAP binding activates transcription in the presence of cAMP. E. coli catabolite activator protein
   2148..2178    +  promoter       lac promoter: promoter for the E. coli lac operon
   2186..2202    +  protein_bind   lac operator: The lac repressor binds to the lac operator to inhibit transcription in E. coli. This inhibition can be relieved by adding lactose or isopropyl-β-D-thiogalactopyranoside (IPTG). lac repressor encoded by lacI
   2795..3202    +  CDS            H32_ENCAL: Experimental evidence at protein level: Swiss-Prot protein existence level 1. Core component of nucleosome. Nucleosomes wrap and compact DNA into chromatin, limiting DNA accessibility to the cellular machineries which require DNA as a template. Histones thereby play a central role in transcription regulation, DNA repair, DNA replication and chromosomal stability. DNA accessibility is regulated via a complex set of post-translational modifications of histones, also called histone code, and nucleosome remodeling. From Encephalartos altensteinii (Altenstein's bread tree) (Eastern Cape giant cycad
   4013..4045    -  misc_feature   MCS (fragment): pUC18/19 multiple cloning site
   4042..4199    +  CDS            lacZα (fragment): LacZα fragment of β-galactosidase; lacZ fragment
   4205..4304    -  misc_feature   bom (fragment): basis of mobility region from pBR322
   4406..5       -  CDS            rop (fragment) (across the origin): Rop protein, which maintains plasmids at low copy number; rop
