[The description below was written by a language model from this plasmid's Addgene catalogue record and pLannotate feature annotations shown in this document.]
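Description:
NK583 is a pUC19-based plasmid (4,436 nt in the sequenced record) catalogued as a choanoflagellate expression vector and intended as the parental construct from which expression vectors for Salpingoeca rosetta are built. It is propagated in E. coli as a high-copy plasmid through the ColE1/pMB1-type pUC origin and is selected with ampicillin through the β-lactamase gene and its native bla promoter. The rest of the annotated backbone is standard pUC19 material: a short lacI remnant, the CAP binding site, lac promoter and lac operator, fragments of the multiple cloning site and lacZα, and small residual matches to the pBR322 bom and rop regions. These elements play no stated role in choanoflagellate expression.

The insert is listed as PTSG_10057, an S. rosetta locus identifier, and it lies between the lac promoter/operator region and the remaining MCS and lacZα fragments, interrupting the lacZα cassette. Within this roughly 1.8 kb interval, the automated annotation finds a single coding sequence of about 400 nt that matches histone H3. The hit is to a plant H3.2 entry, which reflects the strong conservation of H3 rather than the origin of the DNA, so the cloned locus appears to encode an S. rosetta histone H3. The several hundred bases on either side of this coding region carry no annotation. They may contain the gene's native upstream and downstream regulatory sequences, but the record does not define any promoter, untranslated regions or terminator. It also lists no reporter, tag or choanoflagellate selection marker, and the cloning sites used are recorded as unknown. The construct is best viewed as a cloned genomic scaffold to be modified into derivative vectors for transfecting S. rosetta.
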