Addgene plasmid #109072: NK583
Purpose: Parental vector for making S. rosetta expression vectors
Depositing lab: Nicole King. Depositing organization: University of California, Berkeley. Publication: Transfection of choanoflagellates illuminates their cell biology and the ancestry of animal septins. Booth DS, Szmidt-Middleton H, King N. Mol Biol Cell. 2018 Dec 1;29(25):3026-3038. doi: 10.1091/mbc.E18-08-0514. Epub 2018 Oct 3. PubMed 30281390.
Backbone
  Vector backbone: pUC19
  Vector type: Choanoflagellate Expression
Growth in bacteria
  Bacterial resistance: Ampicillin, 100 μg/mL
  Growth temperature: 37°C
  Growth strain: DH5alpha
  Copy number: High Copy
Gene/Insert
  Gene/Insert name: PTSG_10057 (alt name: pUC19_PTSG_10057)
  Cloning method: Restriction Enzyme; 5′ cloning site unknown (unknown if destroyed); 3′ cloning site unknown (unknown if destroyed)
Terms and licenses: Academic/Nonprofit Terms; Industry Terms: Not Available to Industry
Depositor comments: pDSB_0011 . Please visit https://www.biorxiv.org/content/early/2018/06/09/343111 for bioRxiv preprint.
How to cite: NK583 was a gift from Nicole King (Addgene plasmid # 109072 ; http://n2t.net/addgene:109072 ; RRID:Addgene_109072)
